Addgene plasmid #197370: pCSIIbleo-miRFP670nano(R57C/C86S)-P2A-EGFP
Purpose: The lentiviral vector for miRFP670nano(R57C/C86S) and EGFP
Depositing lab: Michiyuki Matsuda. Depositing organization: Kyoto University, Graduate School of Biostudies.
Backbone
  Vector backbone: pCSIIbleo
  Backbone size w/o insert (bp): 10120
  Total vector size (bp): 11326
  Vector type: Mammalian Expression, Lentiviral
  Selectable markers: Zeocin
Growth in bacteria
  Bacterial resistance: Ampicillin, 100 μg/mL
  Growth temperature: 37°C
  Growth strain: NEB Stable
  Copy number: Unknown
Gene/Insert
  Gene/Insert name: miRFP670nano(R57C/C86S)
  Species: Synthetic
  Insert size (bp): 1206
  Mutation: R57C/C86S mutation
  Promoter: CAG
  Tag / fusion protein: P2A-EGFP (C terminal on insert)
  Cloning method: Restriction Enzyme; 5′ cloning site EcoRI (not destroyed); 3′ cloning site XhoI (not destroyed)
  Sequencing primers: 5′ TCATTCTCAAGCCTCAGACAGTGG
Resource information
  A portion of this plasmid was derived from a plasmid made by: Dr. Vladislav Verkhusha (Addgene plasmid # 127443: miRFP670nano-pcDNA)
Terms and licenses: Academic/Nonprofit Terms; Industry Terms: Not Available to Industry
How to cite: pCSIIbleo-miRFP670nano(R57C/C86S)-P2A-EGFP was a gift from Michiyuki Matsuda (Addgene plasmid # 197370 ; http://n2t.net/addgene:197370 ; RRID:Addgene_197370)
