[The description below was written by a language model from this plasmid's Addgene catalogue record and pLannotate feature annotations shown in this document.]
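Description:
pCSIIbleo-miRFP670nano(R57C/C86S)-P2A-EGFP is an HIV-1-based lentiviral transfer plasmid of about 11.3 kb built on the pCSIIbleo backbone for stable expression in mammalian cells. It is propagated in E. coli through a high-copy ColE1/pUC-type origin with ampicillin resistance, and it also carries an f1 origin. Viral genomic RNA is driven by a CMV enhancer/promoter fused to a truncated 5' LTR. This is followed by the Ψ packaging signal with a gag fragment, the RRE for Rev-dependent nuclear export, and the cPPT/CTS. A truncated 3' LTR and a bGH polyadenylation signal close the viral unit.

The payload is a synthetic near-infrared fluorescent protein, miRFP670nano, carrying the R57C and C86S substitutions. It was cloned between EcoRI and XhoI and derives in part from an earlier miRFP670nano expression plasmid. miRFP670nano needs biliverdin as its chromophore; the record does not say what the two mutations are meant to achieve. The coding sequence is joined through a P2A self-cleaving peptide to EGFP, so both proteins come from a single transcript as separate polypeptides. Downstream, an EMCV IRES drives a bleomycin-resistance gene, allowing Zeocin selection of transduced cells, and a WPRE enhances transcript expression.

The catalogue entry lists the promoter as CAG, whereas the sequence annotation identifies an EF-1α promoter directly upstream of the insert, and this discrepancy is unresolved in the record. A second SV40/EM7-driven BleoR cassette with an SV40 poly(A) signal lies outside the LTRs in the plasmid backbone. The stated purpose is simply lentiviral delivery of the mutant miRFP670nano together with EGFP.
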