Features (pLannotate 1.2.2; 32 found; start..end, strand, type, name):
     28..80      -  misc_feature   bom (fragment): basis of mobility region from pBR322
    235..614     +  enhancer       CMV enhancer: human cytomegalovirus immediate early enhancer
    615..814     +  promoter       CMV promoter: human cytomegalovirus (CMV) immediate early promoter
    832..1012    +  LTR            5' LTR (truncated): truncated 5' long terminal repeat (LTR) from HIV-1
   1059..1184    +  misc_feature   HIV-1 Ψ: packaging signal of human immunodeficiency virus type 1
   1168..1506    +  CDS            HIV-1 gag (fragment): gag protein from human immunodeficiency virus 1; gag
   1676..1909    +  misc_feature   RRE: The Rev response element (RRE) of HIV-1 allows for Rev-dependent mRNA export from the nucleus to the cytoplasm.
   2286..2386    +  CDS            Rev (fragment): human immunodeficiency virus 1 (HIV-1) Rev protein; rev; enhances nuclear export of unspliced and incompletely spliced viral mRNAs
   2412..2529    +  misc_feature   cPPT/CTS: central polypurine tract and central termination sequence of HIV-1
   2585..3747    +  promoter       EF-1α promoter: strong constitutive promoter for human elongation factor EF-1α
   3776..4216    +  CDS            miRFP670nano: miRFP670nano is a basic (constitutively fluorescent) near ir fluorescent protein published in 2019, derived from Nostoc punctiforme. It has very low acid sensitivity. It requires the cofactor biliverdin for fluorescence.
   4304..4981    +  CDS            (3-F)Tyr-EGFP: (3-F)Tyr-EGFP is a basic (constitutively fluorescent) green fluorescent protein published in 2004, derived from Aequorea victoria.
   5045..5615    +  misc_feature   IRES2: internal ribosome entry site (IRES) of the encephalomyocarditis virus (EMCV)
   5609..5983    +  CDS            BleoR: antibiotic-binding protein; Sh ble from Streptoalloteichus hindustanus; confers resistance to bleomycin, phleomycin, and Zeocin™
   6019..6607    +  misc_feature   WPRE: woodchuck hepatitis virus posttranscriptional regulatory element
   6532..7119    +  CDS            nef: NEF_HV112 - Experimental evidence at protein level: Swiss-Prot protein existence level 1. Extracellular Nef protein targets CD4(+) T-lymphocytes for apoptosis by interacting with CXCR4 surface receptors. From Human immunodeficiency virus type 1 group M subtype B (isolate PCV12) (HIV-1).
   7126..7306    +  LTR            5' LTR (truncated): truncated 5' long terminal repeat (LTR) from HIV-1
   7338..7562    +  polyA_signal   bGH poly(A) signal: bovine growth hormone polyadenylation signal
   7566..7587    +  promoter       SV40 promoter (fragment): SV40 enhancer and early promoter
   7608..8036    +  rep_origin     f1 ori (sequence partly withheld): f1 bacteriophage origin of replication; arrow indicates direction of (+) strand synthesis
   8050..8379    +  promoter       SV40 promoter: SV40 enhancer and early promoter
   8427..8474    +  promoter       EM7 promoter: synthetic bacterial promoter&nbsp
   8493..8867    +  CDS            BleoR: antibiotic-binding protein; Sh ble from Streptoalloteichus hindustanus; confers resistance to bleomycin, phleomycin, and Zeocin™
   8877..9002    +  CDS            ble (fragment): BLE_KLEPN - Experimental evidence at protein level: Swiss-Prot protein existence level 1. Binding protein with a strong affinity to the bleomycin family of antibiotics. Binds to CL990; an antimitotic-antibiotic compound. From Klebsiella pneumoniae.
   8997..9118    +  polyA_signal   SV40 poly(A) signal: SV40 polyadenylation signal
   9189..9211    -  protein_bind   lac operator (fragment): The lac repressor binds to the lac operator to inhibit transcription in E. coli. This inhibition can be relieved by adding lactose or isopropyl-β-D-thiogalactopyranoside (IPTG). lac repressor encoded by lacI
   9215..9245    -  promoter       lac promoter: promoter for the E. coli lac operon
   9260..9281    -  protein_bind   CAP binding site: CAP binding activates transcription in the presence of cAMP. E. coli catabolite activator protein
   9294..9386    -  CDS            lacI (fragment): lac repressor; lacI; The lac repressor binds to the lac operator to inhibit transcription in E. coli. This inhibition can be relieved by adding lactose or isopropyl-β-D-thiogalactopyranoside (IPTG).
   9569..10157   -  rep_origin     ori: high-copy-number ColE1/pMB1/pBR322/pUC origin of replication
  10328..11188   -  CDS            AmpR: β-lactamase; bla; confers resistance to ampicillin, carbenicillin, and related antibiotics
  11189..11293   -  promoter       AmpR promoter: bla
>Addgene plasmid #197370 | pCSIIbleo-miRFP670nano(R57C/C86S)-P2A-EGFP | addgene full sequence | sequence record 389688 | Addgene NGS Result
GACGGATCGGGAGATCTCCCGATCCCCTATGGTGCACTCTCAGTACAATCTGCTCTGATGCCGCATAGTT
AAGCCAGTATCTGCTCCCTGCTTGTGTGTTGGAGGTCGCTGAGTAGTGCGCGAGCAAAATTTAAGCTACA
ACAAGGCAAGGCTTGACCGACAATTGCATGAAGAATCTGCTTAGGGTTAGGCGTTTTGCGCTGCTTCGCG
ATGTACGGGCCAGATATACGCGTTGACATTGATTATTGACTAGTTATTAATAGTAATCAATTACGGGGTC
ATTAGTTCATAGCCCATATATGGAGTTCCGCGTTACATAACTTACGGTAAATGGCCCGCCTGGCTGACCG
CCCAACGACCCCCGCCCATTGACGTCAATAATGACGTATGTTCCCATAGTAACGCCAATAGGGACTTTCC
ATTGACGTCAATGGGTGGAGTATTTACGGTAAACTGCCCACTTGGCAGTACATCAAGTGTATCATATGCC
AAGTACGCCCCCTATTGACGTCAATGACGGTAAATGGCCCGCCTGGCATTATGCCCAGTACATGACCTTA
TGGGACTTTCCTACTTGGCAGTACATCTACGTATTAGTCATCGCTATTACCATGGTGATGCGGTTTTGGC
AGTACATCAATGGGCGTGGATAGCGGTTTGACTCACGGGGATTTCCAAGTCTCCACCCCATTGACGTCAA
TGGGAGTTTGTTTTGGCACCAAAATCAACGGGACTTTCCAAAATGTCGTAACAACTCCGCCCCATTGACG
CAAATGGGCGGTAGGCGTGTACGGTGGGAGGTCTATATAAGCAGCGCGTTTTGCCTGTACTGGGTCTCTC
TGGTTAGACCAGATCTGAGCCTGGGAGCTCTCTGGCTAACTAGGGAACCCACTGCTTAAGCCTCAATAAA
GCTTGCCTTGAGTGCTTCAAGTAGTGTGTGCCCGTCTGTTGTGTGACTCTGGTAACTAGAGATCCCTCAG
ACCCTTTTAGTCAGTGTGGAAAATCTCTAGCAGTGGCGCCCGAACAGGGACTTGAAAGCGAAAGGGAAAC
CAGAGGAGCTCTCTCGACGCAGGACTCGGCTTGCTGAAGCGCGCACGGCAAGAGGCGAGGGGCGGCGACT
GGTGAGTACGCCAAAAATTTTGACTAGCGGAGGCTAGAAGGAGAGAGATGGGTGCGAGAGCGTCAGTATT
AAGCGGGGGAGAATTAGATCGCGATGGGAAAAAATTCGGTTAAGGCCAGGGGGAAAGAAAAAATATAAAT
TAAAACATATAGTATGGGCAAGCAGGGAGCTAGAACGATTCGCAGTTAATCCTGGCCTGTTAGAAACATC
AGAAGGCTGTAGACAAATACTGGGACAGCTACAACCATCCCTTCAGACAGGATCAGAAGAACTTAGATCA
TTATATAATACAGTAGCAACCCTCTATTGTGTGCATCAAAGGATAGAGATAAAAGACACCAAGGAAGCTT
TAGACAAGATAGAGGAAGAGCAAAACAAAAGTAAGACCACCGCACAGCAAGGGCCGCTGATCTTCAGACC
TGGAGGAGGAGATATGAGGGACAATTGGAGAAGTGAATTATATAAATATAAAGTAGTAAAAATTGAACCA
TTAGGAGTAGCACCCACCAAGGCAAAGAGAAGAGTGGTGCAGAGAGAAAAAAGAGCAGTGGGAATAGGAG
CTTTGTTCCTTGGGTTCTTGGGAGCAGCAGGAAGCACTATGGGCGCAGCGTCAATGACGCTGACGGTACA
GGCCAGACAATTATTGTCTGGTATAGTGCAGCAGCAGAACAATTTGCTGAGGGCTATTGAGGCGCAACAG
CATCTGTTGCAACTCACAGTCTGGGGCATCAAGCAGCTCCAGGCAAGAATCCTGGCTGTGGAAAGATACC
TAAAGGATCAACAGCTCCTGGGGATTTGGGGTTGCTCTGGAAAACTCATTTGCACCACTGCTGTGCCTTG
GAATGCTAGTTGGAGTAATAAATCTCTGGAACAGATTTGGAATCACACGACCTGGATGGAGTGGGACAGA
GAAATTAACAATTACACAAGCTTAATACACTCCTTAATTGAAGAATCGCAAAACCAGCAAGAAAAGAATG
AACAAGAATTATTGGAATTAGATAAATGGGCAAGTTTGTGGAATTGGTTTAACATAACAAATTGGCTGTG
GTATATAAAATTATTCATAATGATAGTAGGAGGCTTGGTAGGTTTAAGAATAGTTTTTGCTGTACTTTCT
ATAGTGAATAGAGTTAGGCAGGGATATTCACCATTATCGTTTCAGACCCACCTCCCAACCCCGAGGGGAC
CCGACAGGCCCGAAGGAATAGAAGAAGAAGGTGGAGAGAGAGACAGAGACAGATCCATTCGATTAGTGAA
CGGATCTACAAATGGCAGTATTCATCCACAATTTTAAAAGAAAAGGGGGGATTGGGGGGTACAGTGCAGG
GGAAAGAATAGTAGACATAATAGCAACAGACATACAAACTAAAGAATTACAAAAACAAATTACAAAAATT
CAAAATTTTCGGGTTTATTACAGGGACAGCAGAAATTCACTTTGAATTAATTCAAGCTTCGTGAGGCTCC
GGTGCCCGTCAGTGGGCAGAGCGCACATCGCCCACAGTCCCCGAGAAGTTGGGGGGAGGGGTCGGCAATT
GAACCGGTGCCTAGAGAAGGTGGCGCGGGGTAAACTGGGAAAGTGATGTCGTGTACTGGCTCCGCCTTTT
TCCCGAGGGTGGGGGAGAACCGTATATAAGTGCAGTAGTCGCCGTGAACGTTCTTTTTCGCAACGGGTTT
GCCGCCAGAACACAGGTAAGTGCCGTGTGTGGTTCCCGCGGGCCTGGCCTCTTTACGGGTTATGGCCCTT
GCGTGCCTTGAATTACTTCCACCTGGCTCCAGTACGTGATTCTTGATCCCGAGCTGGAGCCAGGGGCGGG
CCTTGCGCTTTAGGAGCCCCTTCGCCTCGTGCTTGAGTTGAGGCCTGGCCTGGGCGCTGGGGCCGCCGCG
TGCGAATCTGGTGGCACCTTCGCGCCTGTCTCGCTGCTTTCGATAAGTCTCTAGCCATTTAAAATTTTTG
ATGACCTGCTGCGACGCTTTTTTTCTGGCAAGATAGTCTTGTAAATGCGGGCCAGGATCTGCACACTGGT
ATTTCGGTTTTTGGGGCCGCGGGCGGCGACGGGGCCCGTGCGTCCCAGCGCACATGTTCGGCGAGGCGGG
GCCTGCGAGCGCGGCCACCGAGAATCGGACGGGGGTAGTCTCAAGCTGGCCGGCCTGCTCTGGTGCCTGG
CCTCGCGCCGCCGTGTATCGCCCCGCCCTGGGCGGCAAGGCTGGCCCGGTCGGCACCAGTTGCGTGAGCG
GAAAGATGGCCGCTTCCCGGCCCTGCTCCAGGGGGCTCAAAATGGAGGACGCGGCGCTCGGGAGAGCGGG
CGGGTGAGTCACCCACACAAAGGAAAGGGGCCTTTCCGTCCTCAGCCGTCGCTTCATGTGACTCCACGGA
GTACCGGGCGCCGTCCAGGCACCTCGATTAGTTCTGGAGCTTTTGGAGTACGTCGTCTTTAGGTTGGGGG
GAGGGGTTTTATGCGATGGAGTTTCCCCACACTGAGTGGGTGGAGACTGAAGTTAGGCCAGCTTGGCACT
TGATGTAATTCTCCTTGGAATTTGCCCTTTTTGAGTTTGGATCTTGGTTCATTCTCAAGCCTCAGACAGT
GGTTCAAAGTTTTTTTCTTCCATTTCAGGTGTCGTGAACACGCTACCGGTCTCGACGAATTCACCATGGC
AAACCTGGACAAGATGCTGAATACCACAGTAACAGAGGTGCGGCAGTTCCTGCAGGTGGACAGAGTGTGC
GTGTTCCAGTTTGAGGAGGATTATAGCGGAGTGGTGGTGGTGGAGGCCGTGGACGATAGGTGGATCTCCA
TCCTGAAGACCCAGGTTCGCGATTGCTACTTCATGGAGACAAGGGGCGAGGAGTATTCTCACGGCCGCTA
CCAGGCCATCGCCGACATCTACACCGCAAACCTGACAGAGAGCTACAGGGATCTGCTGACACAGTTTCAG
GTGAGAGCAATCCTGGCCGTGCCCATCCTGCAGGGCAAGAAGCTGTGGGGCCTGTTGGTGGCACACCAGC
TGGCGGCCCCTAGACAGTGGCAGACCTGGGAGATCGACTTTCTGAAGCAGCAGGCCGTGGTGGTGGGCAT
CGCCATCCAGCAGAGCCTCGAGGGAAGCGGAGCGACGAATTTTAGTCTACTGAAACAAGCGGGAGACGTG
GAGGAAAACCCTGGACCTGGCGGCCGCATGGTGAGCAAGGGCGAGGAGCTGTTCACCGGGGTGGTGCCCA
TCCTGGTCGAGCTGGACGGCGACGTAAACGGCCACAAGTTCAGCGTGTCCGGCGAGGGCGAGGGCGATGC
CACCTACGGCAAGCTGACCCTGAAGTTCATCTGCACCACCGGCAAGCTGCCCGTGCCCTGGCCCACCCTC
GTGACCACCCTGACCTACGGCGTGCAGTGCTTCAGCCGCTACCCCGACCACATGAAGCAGCACGACTTCT
TCAAGTCCGCCATGCCCGAAGGCTACGTCCAGGAGCGCACCATCTTCTTCAAGGACGACGGCAACTACAA
GACCCGCGCCGAGGTGAAGTTCGAGGGCGACACCCTGGTGAACCGCATCGAGCTGAAGGGCATCGACTTC
AAGGAGGACGGCAACATCCTGGGGCACAAGCTGGAGTACAACTACAACAGCCACAACGTCTATATCATGG
CCGACAAGCAGAAGAACGGCATCAAGGTGAACTTCAAGATCCGCCACAACATCGAGGACGGCAGCGTGCA
GCTCGCCGACCACTACCAGCAGAACACCCCCATCGGCGACGGCCCCGTGCTGCTGCCCGACAACCACTAC
CTGAGCACCCAGTCCGCCCTGAGCAAAGACCCCAACGAGAAGCGCGATCACATGGTCCTGCTGGAGTTCG
TGACCGCCGCCTCTAGAGGATCCGTTAACTAACTTAAGCTAGCAACGGTTTCCCTCTAGCGGGATCAATT
CCGCCCCCCCCCCCTAACGTTACTGGCCGAAGCCGCTTGGAATAAGGCCGGTGTGCGTTTGTCTATATGT
TATTTTCCACCATATTGCCGTCTTTTGGCAATGTGAGGGCCCGGAAACCTGGCCCTGTCTTCTTGACGAG
CATTCCTAGGGGTCTTTCCCCTCTCGCCAAAGGAATGCAAGGTCTGTTGAATGTCGTGAAGGAAGCAGTT
CCTCTGGAAGCTTCTTGAAGACAAACAACGTCTGTAGCGACCCTTTGCAGGCAGCGGAACCCCCCACCTG
GCGACAGGTGCCTCTGCGGCCAAAAGCCACGTGTATAAGATACACCTGCAAAGGCGGCACAACCCCAGTG
CCACGTTGTGAGTTGGATAGTTGTGGAAAGAGTCAAATGGCTCTCCTCAAGCGTATTCAACAAGGGGCTG
AAGGATGCCCAGAAGGTACCCCATTGTATGGGATCTGATCTGGGGCCTCGGTGCACATGCTTTACATGTG
TTTAGTCGAGGTTAAAAAAACGTCTAGGCCCCCCGAACCACGGGGACGTGGTTTTCCTTTGAAAAACACG
ATAATACCATGGCCAAGTTGACCAGTGCCGTTCCGGTGCTCACCGCGCGCGACGTCGCCGGAGCGGTCGA
GTTCTGGACCGACCGGCTCGGGTTCTCCCGGGACTTCGTGGAGGACGACTTCGCCGGTGTGGTCCGGGAC
GACGTGACCCTGTTCATCAGCGCGGTCCAGGACCAGGTGGTGCCGGACAACACCCTGGCCTGGGTGTGGG
TGCGCGGCCTGGACGAGCTGTACGCCGAGTGGTCGGAGGTCGTGTCCACGAACTTCCGGGACGCCTCCGG
GCCGGCCATGACCGAGATCGGCGAGCAGCCGTGGGGGCGGGAGTTCGCCCTGCGCGACCCGGCCGGCAAC
TGCGTGCACTTCGTGGCCGAGGAGCAGGACTGAACTAGAGTTAACATCGAGGGATCAAGCTTATCGATAA
TCAACCTCTGGATTACAAAATTTGTGAAAGATTGACTGGTATTCTTAACTATGTTGCTCCTTTTACGCTA
TGTGGATACGCTGCTTTAATGCCTTTGTATCATGCTATTGCTTCCCGTATGGCTTTCATTTTCTCCTCCT
TGTATAAATCCTGGTTGCTGTCTCTTTATGAGGAGTTGTGGCCCGTTGTCAGGCAACGTGGCGTGGTGTG
CACTGTGTTTGCTGACGCAACCCCCACTGGTTGGGGCATTGCCACCACCTGTCAGCTCCTTTCCGGGACT
TTCGCTTTCCCCCTCCCTATTGCCACGGCGGAACTCATCGCCGCCTGCCTTGCCCGCTGCTGGACAGGGG
CTCGGCTGTTGGGCACTGACAATTCCGTGGTGTTGTCGGGGAAGCTGACGTCCTTTCCATGGCTGCTCGC
CTGTGTTGCCACCTGGATTCTGCGCGGGACGTCCTTCTGCTACGTCCCTTCGGCCCTCAATCCAGCGGAC
CTTCCTTCCCGCGGCCTGCTGCCGGCTCTGCGGCCTCTTCCGCGTCTTCGCCTTCGCCCTCAGACGAGTC
GGATCTCCCTTTGGGCCGCCTCCCCGCATCGATACCGTCGAGACCTAGAAAAACATGGAGCAATCACAAG
TAGCAATACAGCAGCTACCAATGCTGATTGTGCCTGGCTAGAAGCACAAGAGGAGGAGGAGGTGGGTTTT
CCAGTCACACCTCAGGTACCTTTAAGACCAATGACTTACAAGGCAGCTGTAGATCTTAGCCACTTTTTAA
AAGAAAAGGGGGGACTGGAAGGGCTAATTCACTCCCAACGAAGACAAGATATCCTTGATCTGTGGATCTA
CCACACACAAGGCTACTTCCCTGATTGGCAGAACTACACACCAGGGCCAGGGATCAGATATCCACTGACC
TTTGGATGGTGCTACAAGCTAGTACCAGTTGAGCAAGAGAAGGTAGAAGAAGCCAATGAAGGAGAGAACA
CCCGCTTGTTACACCCTGTGAGCCTGCATGGGATGGATGACCCGGAGAGAGAAGTATTAGAGTGGAGGTT
TGACAGCCGCCTAGCATTTCATCACATGGCCCGAGAGCTGCATCCGGACTGTACTGGGTCTCTCTGGTTA
GACCAGATCTGAGCCTGGGAGCTCTCTGGCTAACTAGGGAACCCACTGCTTAAGCCTCAATAAAGCTTGC
CTTGAGTGCTTCAAGTAGTGTGTGCCCGTCTGTTGTGTGACTCTGGTAACTAGAGATCCCTCAGACCCTT
TTAGTCAGTGTGGAAAATCTCTAGCAGGGCCCGTTTAAACCCGCTGATCAGCCTCGACTGTGCCTTCTAG
TTGCCAGCCATCTGTTGTTTGCCCCTCCCCCGTGCCTTCCTTGACCCTGGAAGGTGCCACTCCCACTGTC
CTTTCCTAATAAAATGAGGAAATTGCATCGCATTGTCTGAGTAGGTGTCATTCTATTCTGGGGGGTGGGG
TGGGGCAGGACAGCAAGGGGGAGGATTGGGAAGACAATAGCAGGCATGCTGGGGATGCGGTGGGCTCTAT
GGCTTCTGAGGCGGAAAGAACCAGCTGGGGCTCTAGGGGGTATCCCC
[124 nt withheld, positions 7608-7731]
C
[91 nt withheld, positions 7733-7823]
A
[49 nt withheld, positions 7825-7873]
CCTTTGACGTTGGAGTCCACGTTCTTT
[37 nt withheld, positions 7901-7937]
ACCCTATCTCGGTCTATTCTTTTGATTTATAAGGGATTTTGCCGATTTCGGCCTATTGGTTAAAAAATGA
GCTGATTTAACAAAAATTTAACGCGAATTAATTCTGTGGAATGTGTGTCAGTTAGGGTGTGGAAAGTCCC
CAGGCTCCCCAGCAGGCAGAAGTATGCAAAGCATGCATCTCAATTAGTCAGCAACCAGGTGTGGAAAGTC
CCCAGGCTCCCCAGCAGGCAGAAGTATGCAAAGCATGCATCTCAATTAGTCAGCAACCATAGTCCCGCCC
CTAACTCCGCCCATCCCGCCCCTAACTCCGCCCAGTTCCGCCCATTCTCCGCCCCATGGCTGACTAATTT
TTTTTATTTATGCAGAGGCCGAGGCCGCCTCTGCCTCTGAGCTATTCCAGAAGTAGTGAGGAGGCTTTTT
TGGAGGCCTAGGCTTTTGCAAAAAGCTCCCGGGAGCTTGTATATCCATTTTCGGATCTGATCAGCACGTG
TTGACAATTAATCATCGGCATAGTATATCGGCATAGTATAATACGACAAGGTGAGGAACTAAACCATGGC
CAAGTTGACCAGTGCCGTTCCGGTGCTCACCGCGCGCGACGTCGCCGGAGCGGTCGAGTTCTGGACCGAC
CGGCTCGGGTTCTCCCGGGACTTCGTGGAGGACGACTTCGCCGGTGTGGTCCGGGACGACGTGACCCTGT
TCATCAGCGCGGTCCAGGACCAGGTGGTGCCGGACAACACCCTGGCCTGGGTGTGGGTGCGCGGCCTGGA
CGAGCTGTACGCCGAGTGGTCGGAGGTCGTGTCCACGAACTTCCGGGACGCCTCCGGGCCGGCCATGACC
GAGATCGGCGAGCAGCCGTGGGGGCGGGAGTTCGCCCTGCGCGACCCGGCCGGCAACTGCGTGCACTTCG
TGGCCGAGGAGCAGGACTGACACGTGCTACGAGATTTCGATTCCACCGCCGCCTTCTATGAAAGGTTGGG
CTTCGGAATCGTTTTCCGGGACGCCGGCTGGATGATCCTCCAGCGCGGGGATCTCATGCTGGAGTTCTTC
GCCCACCCCAACTTGTTTATTGCAGCTTATAATGGTTACAAATAAAGCAATAGCATCACAAATTTCACAA
ATAAAGCATTTTTTTCACTGCATTCTAGTTGTGGTTTGTCCAAACTCATCAATGTATCTTATCATGTCTG
TATACCGTCGACCTCTAGCTAGAGCTTGGCGTAATCATGGTCATAGCTGTTTCCTGTGTGAAATTGTTAT
CCGCTCACAATTCCACACAACATACGAGCCGGAAGCATAAAGTGTAAAGCCTGGGGTGCCTAATGAGTGA
GCTAACTCACATTAATTGCGTTGCGCTCACTGCCCGCTTTCCAGTCGGGAAACCTGTCGTGCCAGCTGCA
TTAATGAATCGGCCAACGCGCGGGGAGAGGCGGTTTGCGTATTGGGCGCTCTTCCGCTTCCTCGCTCACT
GACTCGCTGCGCTCGGTCGTTCGGCTGCGGCGAGCGGTATCAGCTCACTCAAAGGCGGTAATACGGTTAT
CCACAGAATCAGGGGATAACGCAGGAAAGAACATGTGAGCAAAAGGCCAGCAAAAGGCCAGGAACCGTAA
AAAGGCCGCGTTGCTGGCGTTTTTCCATAGGCTCCGCCCCCCTGACGAGCATCACAAAAATCGACGCTCA
AGTCAGAGGTGGCGAAACCCGACAGGACTATAAAGATACCAGGCGTTTCCCCCTGGAAGCTCCCTCGTGC
GCTCTCCTGTTCCGACCCTGCCGCTTACCGGATACCTGTCCGCCTTTCTCCCTTCGGGAAGCGTGGCGCT
TTCTCATAGCTCACGCTGTAGGTATCTCAGTTCGGTGTAGGTCGTTCGCTCCAAGCTGGGCTGTGTGCAC
GAACCCCCCGTTCAGCCCGACCGCTGCGCCTTATCCGGTAACTATCGTCTTGAGTCCAACCCGGTAAGAC
ACGACTTATCGCCACTGGCAGCAGCCACTGGTAACAGGATTAGCAGAGCGAGGTATGTAGGCGGTGCTAC
AGAGTTCTTGAAGTGGTGGCCTAACTACGGCTACACTAGAAGAACAGTATTTGGTATCTGCGCTCTGCTG
AAGCCAGTTACCTTCGGAAAAAGAGTTGGTAGCTCTTGATCCGGCAAACAAACCACCGCTGGTAGCGGTG
GTTTTTTTGTTTGCAAGCAGCAGATTACGCGCAGAAAAAAAGGATCTCAAGAAGATCCTTTGATCTTTTC
TACGGGGTCTGACGCTCAGTGGAACGAAAACTCACGTTAAGGGATTTTGGTCATGAGATTATCAAAAAGG
ATCTTCACCTAGATCCTTTTAAATTAAAAATGAAGTTTTAAATCAATCTAAAGTATATATGAGTAAACTT
GGTCTGACAGTTACCAATGCTTAATCAGTGAGGCACCTATCTCAGCGATCTGTCTATTTCGTTCATCCAT
AGTTGCCTGACTCCCCGTCGTGTAGATAACTACGATACGGGAGGGCTTACCATCTGGCCCCAGTGCTGCA
ATGATACCGCGAGACCCACGCTCACCGGCTCCAGATTTATCAGCAATAAACCAGCCAGCCGGAAGGGCCG
AGCGCAGAAGTGGTCCTGCAACTTTATCCGCCTCCATCCAGTCTATTAATTGTTGCCGGGAAGCTAGAGT
AAGTAGTTCGCCAGTTAATAGTTTGCGCAACGTTGTTGCCATTGCTACAGGCATCGTGGTGTCACGCTCG
TCGTTTGGTATGGCTTCATTCAGCTCCGGTTCCCAACGATCAAGGCGAGTTACATGATCCCCCATGTTGT
GCAAAAAAGCGGTTAGCTCCTTCGGTCCTCCGATCGTTGTCAGAAGTAAGTTGGCCGCAGTGTTATCACT
CATGGTTATGGCAGCACTGCATAATTCTCTTACTGTCATGCCATCCGTAAGATGCTTTTCTGTGACTGGT
GAGTACTCAACCAAGTCATTCTGAGAATAGTGTATGCGGCGACCGAGTTGCTCTTGCCCGGCGTCAATAC
GGGATAATACCGCGCCACATAGCAGAACTTTAAAAGTGCTCATCATTGGAAAACGTTCTTCGGGGCGAAA
ACTCTCAAGGATCTTACCGCTGTTGAGATCCAGTTCGATGTAACCCACTCGTGCACCCAACTGATCTTCA
GCATCTTTTACTTTCACCAGCGTTTCTGGGTGAGCAAAAACAGGAAGGCAAAATGCCGCAAAAAAGGGAA
TAAGGGCGACACGGAAATGTTGAATACTCATACTCTTCCTTTTTCAATATTATTGAAGCATTTATCAGGG
TTATTGTCTCATGAGCGGATACATATTTGAATGTATTTAGAAAAATAAACAAATAGGGGTTCCGCGCACA
TTTCCCCGAAAAGTGCCACCTGACGTC
